>Addgene plasmid #111154 | pGEMT-Pax7bait-T2a-Cherry-pA | addgene full sequence | sequence record 211552 | Addgene NGS Result
GTAACGCCAGGGTTTTCCCAGTCACGACGTTGTAAAACGACGGCCAGTGAATTGTAATACGACTCACTAT
AGACGCGTATGGCTTGTCTCCCCGGAGCTGTCCCCAGAATGATGCGGCCAGGACCAGGGCAGAACTACCC
ACGGACCGGTTTCCCACTAGAAGTGTCCACTCCTCTGGGCCAGGGCAGAGTCAACCAACTGGGGGGAGTG
TTCATTAACGGGCGCCCGTTGCCCAACCACATCCGCCACAAGATCGTGGAGATGGCACACCACGGCATTC
GGCCCTGCGTGATTTCACGGCAGCTACGTGTGTCCCACGGCTGCGTGTCCAAGATCCTGTGCCGGTACCA
GGAGACGGGGTCCATCCGGCCAGGAGCCATCGGAGGCAGCAAGCCCAGGCAGGTGGCCACTCCTGACGTG
GAGAAGAAGATTGAGGAATATAAGAGAGAGAACCCCGGGATGTTCAGCTGGGAGATCAGGGACAGGCTCC
TAAAGGATGGACACTGCGACAGGAGCACGGTGCCCTCAGGTAACCGGCTGGACGAAGGTTCAGATGTTGA
GTCAGAGCCAGACTTGCCCTTGAAACGCAAGCAGCGACGCAGCCGCACCACCTTCACTGCTGAGCAGCTG
GAGGAGTTGGAGAAGGCCTTTGAGAGAACGCACTACCCAGATATCTACACCCGTGAAGAGTTGGCGCAGA
GAACCAAGCTCACCGAGGCGAGAGTACAGGTGTGGTTCAGCAATCGTAGAGCAAGGTGGCGTAAACAGGC
AGGAGCCAATCAACTGGCAGCTTTCAATCATCTCCTGCCCGGCGGATTTCCACCCACAGGAATGCCAAGT
TTGCCACCCTATCAGCTTCCAGACTCCGGCTATGCAAGTGCCCTAGCACAAGACGGGGGAAGCACAGTGC
ACAGACCTCAGCCCCTGCCACCCTCCTCCATGCACCAGGGTGGATTGTCAGCTGCTGATGCCAGTTCAGC
CTACGGACCCCGACACAGCTTCACCAGCTATTCGGACAGCTTCATGAACCCAGGCGGGCCAACTAACCAC
ATGAATCCGGTCAGCAATGGGCTGTCTCCACAGGTGATGAGCATCCTCAGCAACCCTAGTGGAGTGCAGT
CCCAGTCCCAGGATTTCTCCATCTCCCCTCTGCATGGTGGCTTGGACACTTCGAACTCCATCTCGGCAAG
CTGCAGCCAGCGGAGCGACTCCATCAAGTCAGTCGATAGCCTCGCCACCTCGCAGTCCTACTGTCCTCCG
ACCTACAGCACCACCGGCTACAGCGTGGATCCTGTGGCCAGCTACCAATATGGGCAATACGGGCAAACTG
CTGTAGACTACTTGGCTAAGAACGTGAGCTTGTCGACACAGAGGAGGATGAAGCTCGGGGACCACTCAGC
CGTGTTGGGTTTGCTTCCTGTGGAGACGGGACAAGCATACGCATGCGAGGGCAGAGGAAGTCTTCTAACA
TGCGGTGACGTGGAGGAGAATCCCGGCCCTATGGTGAGCAAGGGCGAGGAGGATAACATGGCCATCATCA
AGGAGTTCATGCGCTTCAAGGTGCACATGGAGGGCTCCGTGAACGGCCACGAGTTCGAGATCGAGGGCGA
GGGCGAGGGCCGCCCCTACGAGGGCACCCAGACCGCCAAGCTGAAGGTGACCAAGGGTGGCCCCCTGCCC
TTCGCCTGGGACATCCTGTCCCCTCAGTTCATGTACGGCTCCAAGGCCTACGTGAAGCACCCCGCCGACA
TCCCCGACTACTTGAAGCTGTCCTTCCCCGAGGGCTTCAAGTGGGAGCGCGTGATGAACTTCGAGGACGG
CGGCGTGGTGACCGTGACCCAGGACTCCTCCCTGCAGGACGGCGAGTTCATCTACAAGGTGAAGCTGCGC
GGCACCAACTTCCCCTCCGACGGCCCCGTAATGCAGAAGAAGACCATGGGCTGGGAGGCCTCCTCCGAGC
GGATGTACCCCGAGGACGGCGCCCTGAAGGGCGAGATCAAGCAGAGGCTGAAGCTGAAGGACGGCGGCCA
CTACGACGCTGAGGTCAAGACCACCTACAAGGCCAAGAAGCCCGTGCAGCTGCCCGGCGCCTACAACGTC
AACATCAAGTTGGACATCACCTCCCACAACGAGGACTACACCATCGTGGAACAGTACGAACGCGCCGAGG
GCCGCCACTCCACCGGCGGCATGGACGAGCTGTACAAGTAAGAATTCTGCAGTCGAGTCATCGCGATTAA
TTCACTCCTCAGGTGCAGGCTGCCTATCAGAAGGTGGTGGCTGGTGTGGCCAATGCCCTGGCTCACAAAT
ACCACTGAGATCTTTTTCCCTCTGCCAAAAATTATGGGGACATCATGAAGCCCCTTGAGCATCTGACTTC
TGGCTAATAAAGGAAATTTATTTTCATTGCAATAGTGTGTTGGAATTTTTTGTGTCTCTCACTCGGAAGG
ACATATGGGAGGGCAAATCATTTAAAACATCAGAATGAGTATTTGGTTTAGAGTTTGGCAACATATGCCC
ATATGCTGGCTGCCATGAACAAAGGTTGGCTATAAAGAGGTCATCAGTATATGAAACAGCCCCCTGCTGT
CCATTCCTTATTCCATAGAAAAGCCTTGACTTGAGGTTAGATTTTTTTTATATTTTGTTTTGTGTTATTT
TTTTCTTTAACATCCCTAAAATTTTCCTTACATGTTTTACTAGCCAGATTTTTCCTCCTCTCCTGACTAC
TCCCAGTCATAGCTGTCCCTCTTCTCTTATGAAGATCTATTCTATAGTGTCACCTAAATAGCTTGGCGTA
ATCATGGTCATAGCTGTTTCCTGTGTGAAATTGTTATCCGCTCACAATTCCACACAACATACGAGCCGGA
AGCATAAAGTGTAAAGCCTGGGGTGCCTAATGAGTGAGCTAACTCACATTAATTGCGTTGCGCTCACTGC
CCGCTTTCCAGTCGGGAAACCTGTCGTGCCAGCTGCATTAATGAATCGGCCAACGCGCGGGGAGAGGCGG
TTTGCGTATTGGGCGCTCTTCCGCTTCCTCGCTCACTGACTCGCTGCGCTCGGTCGTTCGGCTGCGGCGA
GCGGTATCAGCTCACTCAAAGGCGGTAATACGGTTATCCACAGAATCAGGGGATAACGCAGGAAAGAACA
TGTGAGCAAAAGGCCAGCAAAAGGCCAGGAACCGTAAAAAGGCCGCGTTGCTGGCGTTTTTCCATAGGCT
CCGCCCCCCTGACGAGCATCACAAAAATCGACGCTCAAGTCAGAGGTGGCGAAACCCGACAGGACTATAA
AGATACCAGGCGTTTCCCCCTGGAAGCTCCCTCGTGCGCTCTCCTGTTCCGACCCTGCCGCTTACCGGAT
ACCTGTCCGCCTTTCTCCCTTCGGGAAGCGTGGCGCTTTCTCATAGCTCACGCTGTAGGTATCTCAGTTC
GGTGTAGGTCGTTCGCTCCAAGCTGGGCTGTGTGCACGAACCCCCCGTTCAGCCCGACCGCTGCGCCTTA
TCCGGTAACTATCGTCTTGAGTCCAACCCGGTAAGACACGACTTATCGCCACTGGCAGCAGCCACTGGTA
ACAGGATTAGCAGAGCGAGGTATGTAGGCGGTGCTACAGAGTTCTTGAAGTGGTGGCCTAACTACGGCTA
CACTAGAAGAACAGTATTTGGTATCTGCGCTCTGCTGAAGCCAGTTACCTTCGGAAAAAGAGTTGGTAGC
TCTTGATCCGGCAAACAAACCACCGCTGGTAGCGGTGGTTTTTTTGTTTGCAAGCAGCAGATTACGCGCA
GAAAAAAAGGATCTCAAGAAGATCCTTTGATCTTTTCTACGGGGTCTGACGCTCAGTGGAACGAAAACTC
ACGTTAAGGGATTTTGGTCATGAGATTATCAAAAAGGATCTTCACCTAGATCCTTTTAAATTAAAAATGA
AGTTTTAAATCAATCTAAAGTATATATGAGTAAACTTGGTCTGACAGTTACCAATGCTTAATCAGTGAGG
CACCTATCTCAGCGATCTGTCTATTTCGTTCATCCATAGTTGCCTGACTCCCCGTCGTGTAGATAACTAC
GATACGGGAGGGCTTACCATCTGGCCCCAGTGCTGCAATGATACCGCGAGACCCACGCTCACCGGCTCCA
GATTTATCAGCAATAAACCAGCCAGCCGGAAGGGCCGAGCGCAGAAGTGGTCCTGCAACTTTATCCGCCT
CCATCCAGTCTATTAATTGTTGCCGGGAAGCTAGAGTAAGTAGTTCGCCAGTTAATAGTTTGCGCAACGT
TGTTGCCATTGCTACAGGCATCGTGGTGTCACGCTCGTCGTTTGGTATGGCTTCATTCAGCTCCGGTTCC
CAACGATCAAGGCGAGTTACATGATCCCCCATGTTGTGCAAAAAAGCGGTTAGCTCCTTCGGTCCTCCGA
TCGTTGTCAGAAGTAAGTTGGCCGCAGTGTTATCACTCATGGTTATGGCAGCACTGCATAATTCTCTTAC
TGTCATGCCATCCGTAAGATGCTTTTCTGTGACTGGTGAGTACTCAACCAAGTCATTCTGAGAATAGTGT
ATGCGGCGACCGAGTTGCTCTTGCCCGGCGTCAATACGGGATAATACCGCGCCACATAGCAGAACTTTAA
AAGTGCTCATCATTGGAAAACGTTCTTCGGGGCGAAAACTCTCAAGGATCTTACCGCTGTTGAGATCCAG
TTCGATGTAACCCACTCGTGCACCCAACTGATCTTCAGCATCTTTTACTTTCACCAGCGTTTCTGGGTGA
GCAAAAACAGGAAGGCAAAATGCCGCAAAAAAGGGAATAAGGGCGACACGGAAATGTTGAATACTCATAC
TCTTCCTTTTTCAATATTATTGAAGCATTTATCAGGGTTATTGTCTCATGAGCGGATACATATTTGAATG
TATTTAGAAAAATAAACAAATAGGGGTTCCGCGCACATTTCCCCGAAAAGTGCCACCTGATGCGGTGTGA
AATACCGCACAGATGCGTAAGGAGAAAATACCGCATCAGGAAATTGTAAGCGTTAATATTTTGTTAAAAT
TCGCGTTAAATTTTTGTTAAATCAGCTCATTTTTTAACCAATAGGCCGAAATCGGCAAAATCCCTTATAA
ATCAAAAGAATAGACCGAGATAGGGT
[37 nt withheld, positions 5137-5173]
AAAGAACGTGGACTCCAACGTCAAAGG
[49 nt withheld, positions 5201-5249]
T
[91 nt withheld, positions 5251-5341]
G
[124 nt withheld, positions 5343-5466]
CCATTCGCCATTCAGGCTGCGCAACTGTTGGGAAGGGCGATCGGTGCGGGCCTCTTCGCTATTACGCCAG
CTGGCGAAAGGGGGATGTGCTGCAAGGCGATTAAGTTGG
Features (pLannotate 1.2.2; 16 found; start..end, strand, type, name):
     55..72      +  promoter       T7 promoter (fragment): promoter for bacteriophage T7 RNA polymerase
     79..1440    +  CDS            Pax7 (fragment): PAX7_MOUSE - Also known as Pax-7. Experimental evidence at protein level: Swiss-Prot protein existence level 1. Transcription factor that is involved in the regulation of muscle stem cells proliferation, playing a role in myogenesis and muscle regeneration. From Mus musculus (Mouse).
   1501..2208    +  CDS            mCherry: mCherry is a basic (constitutively fluorescent) red fluorescent protein published in 2004, derived from Discosoma sp.. It is reported to be a very rapidly-maturing monomer with low acid sensitivity.
   2241..2315    +  CDS            HBB (fragment): HBB_PONPY - Experimental evidence at transcript level: Swiss-Prot protein existence level 2. Involved in oxygen transport from the lung to the various peripheral tissues. From Pongo pygmaeus (Bornean orangutan).
   2386..2441    +  polyA_signal   β-globin poly(A) signal: rabbit β-globin polyadenylation signal (Gil and Proudfoot, 1987)
   2771..2789    -  promoter       SP6 promoter: promoter for bacteriophage SP6 RNA polymerase
   2831..2847    -  protein_bind   lac operator: The lac repressor binds to the lac operator to inhibit transcription in E. coli. This inhibition can be relieved by adding lactose or isopropyl-β-D-thiogalactopyranoside (IPTG). lac repressor encoded by lacI
   2855..2885    -  promoter       lac promoter: promoter for the E. coli lac operon
   2900..2921    -  protein_bind   CAP binding site: CAP binding activates transcription in the presence of cAMP. E. coli catabolite activator protein
   2934..3026    -  CDS            lacI (fragment): lac repressor; lacI; The lac repressor binds to the lac operator to inhibit transcription in E. coli. This inhibition can be relieved by adding lactose or isopropyl-β-D-thiogalactopyranoside (IPTG).
   3209..3797    -  rep_origin     ori: high-copy-number ColE1/pMB1/pBR322/pUC origin of replication
   3968..4828    -  CDS            AmpR: β-lactamase; bla; confers resistance to ampicillin, carbenicillin, and related antibiotics
   4829..4933    -  promoter       AmpR promoter: bla
   4960..5010    +  misc_feature   bom (fragment): basis of mobility region from pBR322
   5038..5466    -  rep_origin     f1 ori (sequence partly withheld): f1 bacteriophage origin of replication; arrow indicates direction of (+) strand synthesis
   5470..52      -  CDS            lacZα (fragment) (across the origin): LacZα fragment of β-galactosidase; lacZ fragment
