[The description below was written by a language model from this plasmid's Addgene catalogue record and pLannotate feature annotations shown in this document.]
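Description:
pGEMT-Pax7bait-T2a-Cherry-pA is a knock-in donor ("bait") plasmid for targeting the Pax7 locus of the axolotl, Ambystoma mexicanum, built in the pGEM-T cloning backbone. It is maintained in E. coli as a high-copy plasmid through a ColE1/pUC-type origin and selected with ampicillin via the β-lactamase gene. The backbone also carries an f1 phage origin, the remnants of the lacZα/lac promoter-operator region that is interrupted by the insert, and flanking T7 and SP6 phage promoters. Although catalogued as a mammalian expression vector, the feature table shows no eukaryotic promoter upstream of the payload, which is consistent with a promoterless cassette meant to rely on the endogenous locus after integration.

The payload begins with a Pax7-derived segment, annotated by homology to mouse Pax7 but recorded as wild-type axolotl sequence, which serves as the bait matching the genomic target. It is followed by mCherry and a terminator region comprising a β-globin fragment and the rabbit β-globin polyadenylation signal. The T2A peptide named in the construct is not separately annotated, but a short gap between the Pax7 segment and mCherry is where it would be expected. T2A causes ribosomal skipping, so a correctly integrated cassette would yield mCherry as a separate protein co-expressed with Pax7 under native regulation. This would label Pax7-expressing cells such as muscle satellite cells, in line with the associated work on gene knock-in and limb regeneration. The listed insert size (1,344 bp) is smaller than the annotated span from the Pax7 segment through the poly(A) signal, and the cloning sites are not recorded.
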