Addgene plasmid #111154: pGEMT-Pax7bait-T2a-Cherry-pA
Purpose: knock in bait for Axolotl Pax7 locus
Depositing lab: Elly Tanaka. Publication: Efficient gene knockin in axolotl and its use to test the role of satellite cells in limb regeneration. Fei JF, Schuez M, Knapp D, Taniguchi Y, Drechsel DN, Tanaka EM. Proc Natl Acad Sci U S A. 2017 Nov 21;114(47):12501-12506. doi: 10.1073/pnas.1706855114. Epub 2017 Oct 31. PubMed 29087939.
Backbone
  Vector backbone: pGEMT
  Vector type: Mammalian Expression
Growth in bacteria
  Bacterial resistance: Ampicillin, 100 μg/mL
  Growth temperature: 37°C
  Growth strain: DH5alpha
  Copy number: High Copy
Gene/Insert
  Gene/Insert name: Pax7bait-T2a-Cherry-pA (alt name: Axolotl Pax7 bait)
  Species: Ambystoma mexicanum
  Insert size (bp): 1344
  Mutation: wt
  Cloning method: Restriction Enzyme; 5′ cloning site Unknown (unknown if destroyed); 3′ cloning site Unknown (unknown if destroyed)
Terms and licenses: Academic/Nonprofit Terms; Industry Terms: Not Available to Industry
How to cite: pGEMT-Pax7bait-T2a-Cherry-pA was a gift from Elly Tanaka (Addgene plasmid # 111154 ; http://n2t.net/addgene:111154 ; RRID:Addgene_111154)
